Addgene plasmid #108220: pG/N795
Purpose: Yeast expression vector for rat glucocorticoid receptor
Depositing lab: Didier Picard & Keith Yamamoto. Depositing organization: University of California, San Francisco (UCSF). Publication: Vectors for constitutive and inducible gene expression in yeast. Schena M, Picard D, Yamamoto KR. Methods Enzymol. 1991;194:389-98. PubMed 2005799.
Backbone
  Vector backbone: pG-1
  Vector type: Yeast Expression
  Selectable markers: TRP1
Growth in bacteria
  Bacterial resistance: Ampicillin, 100 μg/mL
  Growth temperature: 37°C
  Growth strain: DH5alpha
  Copy number: High Copy
Gene/Insert
  Gene/Insert name: Rat glucocorticoid receptor
  Species: R. norvegicus (rat)
  Promoter: TDH3
  Cloning method: Restriction Enzyme; 5′ cloning site unknown (unknown if destroyed); 3′ cloning site unknown (unknown if destroyed)
Terms and licenses: Academic/Nonprofit Terms; Industry Terms: Not Available to Industry
How to cite: pG/N795 was a gift from Didier Picard & Keith Yamamoto (Addgene plasmid # 108220 ; http://n2t.net/addgene:108220 ; RRID:Addgene_108220)
