[The description below was written by a language model from this plasmid's Addgene catalogue record and pLannotate feature annotations shown in this document.]
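Description:
pG/N795 is an episomal yeast expression plasmid, built on the pG-1 backbone, that produces the rat glucocorticoid receptor in Saccharomyces cerevisiae. It is an E. coli–yeast shuttle vector of roughly 10 kb. In bacteria it replicates from a high-copy ColE1/pUC-type origin and is selected through the β-lactamase (AmpR) gene. In yeast it is maintained at multiple copies by the 2μ plasmid origin, which sits beside a neighbouring piece of 2μ sequence annotated as RAF1, and it is selected by complementation of tryptophan auxotrophy with TRP1 under its own promoter. Short fragments of the tetracycline resistance gene, rop, bom, lacZα and lacI, together with a lac promoter/operator, are annotated around these modules. They appear to be remnants of the pBR322- and pUC-type plasmids used in assembling the backbone rather than functional parts.

The expression cassette places the rat Nr3c1 coding sequence, which spans the numbering origin of the sequence record, directly downstream of the TDH3 (glyceraldehyde-3-phosphate dehydrogenase, "GAP") promoter, a strong constitutive glycolytic promoter. Downstream of the receptor sequence lie a small fragment of the PGK1 coding region and the PGK1 terminator, which supplies transcription termination. No epitope tag or reporter is annotated, and the cloning sites used for the insert are not recorded.

The construct belongs to a vector set described for constitutive and inducible gene expression in yeast. Beyond receptor expression in yeast, the record does not specify particular applications. Any hormone-responsive reporter would have to be supplied separately, since none is present on this plasmid.
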