Features (pLannotate 1.2.2; 19 found; start..end, strand, type, name):
   2746..2835    +  CDS            PGK1 (fragment): PGK_YEAST - Experimental evidence at protein level: Swiss-Prot protein existence level 1. From Saccharomyces cerevisiae (strain ATCC 204508 / S288c) (Baker's yeast).
   2839..3109    +  terminator     PGK1 terminator: S. cerevisae PGK1; transcription terminator for 3-phosphoglycerate kinase gene
   3127..3406    +  CDS            TcR (fragment): tetracycline efflux protein; tet; confers resistance to tetracycline
   3407..3508    +  promoter       TRP1 promoter: S. cerevisiae TRP1
   3509..4183    +  CDS            TRP1: phosphoribosylanthranilate isomerase, required for tryptophan biosynthesis; S. cerevisiae TRP1; yeast auxotrophic marker
   4278..4432    +  CDS            lacZα (fragment): LacZα fragment of β-galactosidase; lacZ fragment
   4438..4537    -  misc_feature   bom (fragment): basis of mobility region from pBR322
   4639..4674    -  CDS            rop (fragment): Rop protein, which maintains plasmids at low copy number; rop
   4769..4873    +  promoter       AmpR promoter: bla
   4874..5734    +  CDS            AmpR: β-lactamase; bla; confers resistance to ampicillin, carbenicillin, and related antibiotics
   5905..6493    +  rep_origin     ori: high-copy-number ColE1/pMB1/pBR322/pUC origin of replication
   6676..6768    +  CDS            lacI (fragment): lac repressor; lacI; The lac repressor binds to the lac operator to inhibit transcription in E. coli. This inhibition can be relieved by adding lactose or isopropyl-β-D-thiogalactopyranoside (IPTG).
   6781..6802    +  protein_bind   CAP binding site: CAP binding activates transcription in the presence of cAMP. E. coli catabolite activator protein
   6817..6847    +  promoter       lac promoter: promoter for the E. coli lac operon
   6855..6871    +  protein_bind   lac operator: The lac repressor binds to the lac operator to inhibit transcription in E. coli. This inhibition can be relieved by adding lactose or isopropyl-β-D-thiogalactopyranoside (IPTG). lac repressor encoded by lacI
   7247..8589    +  rep_origin     2μ ori: yeast 2μ plasmid origin of replication
   8743..9264    -  CDS            RAF1: RAF_YEAST - Experimental evidence at transcript level: Swiss-Prot protein existence level 2. Antagonizes transcriptional repression of recombinase FLP by REP1-REP2. May play a role in plasmid partitioning. From Saccharomyces cerevisiae (strain ATCC 204508 / S288c) (Baker's yeast).
   9280..9923    +  promoter       GAP promoter: S. cerevisiae TDH3; promoter for glyceraldehyde-3-phosphate dehydrogenase
   9958..2346    +  CDS            Nr3c1 (across the origin): GCR_RAT - Also known as Grl. Experimental evidence at protein level: Swiss-Prot protein existence level 1. [Isoform A]: Has transcriptional activation and repression activity. Mediates glucocorticoid-induced apoptosis. Promotes accurate chromosome segregation during mitosis. May act as a tumor suppressor. May play a negative role in adipogenesis through the regulation of lipolytic and antilipogenic gene expression. From Rattus norvegicus (Rat).
>Addgene plasmid #108220 | pG/N795 | addgene full sequence | sequence record 262422 | Addgene NGS Result
GTCCCTGGCAGTTTGCTTGGCCAGGGGAGGGGGAGCGTAATGGACTTTTATAAAAGCCTGAGGGGAGGAG
CTACAGTCAAGGTTTCTGCATCTTCGCCCTCAGTGGCTGCTGCTTCTCAGGCAGATTCCAAGCAGCAGAG
GATTCTCCTTGATTTCTCGAAAGGCTCCACAAGCAATGTGCAGCAGCGACAGCAGCAGCAGCAGCAGCAG
CAGCAGCAGCAGCAGCAGCAGCAGCAGCAGCAGCAGCAGCCAGACTTATCCAAAGCCGTTTCACTGTCCA
TGGGGCTGTATATGGGAGAGACAGAAACAAAAGTGATGGGGAATGACTTGGGCTACCCACAGCAGGGCCA
ACTTGGCCTTTCCTCTGGGGAAACAGACTTTCGGCTTCTGGAAGAAAGCATTGCAAACCTCAATAGGTCG
ACCAGCGTTCCAGAGAACCCCAAGAGTTCAACGTCTGCAACTGGGTGTGCTACCCCGACAGAGAAGGAGT
TTCCCAAAACTCACTCGGATGCATCTTCAGAACAGCAAAATCGAAAAAGCCAGACCGGCACCAACGGAGG
CAGTGTGAAATTGTATCCCACAGACCAAAGCACCTTTGACCTCTTGAAGGATTTGGAGTTTTCCGCTGGG
TCCCCAGGTAAAGACACAAACGAGAGTCCCTGGAGATCAGATCTGTTGATAGATGAAAACTTGCTTTCTC
CTTTGGCGGGAGAAGATGATCCATTCCTTCTCGAAGGGGACACGAATGAGGATTGTAAGCCTCTTATTTT
ACCGGACACTAAACCTAGAATTAAGGATACTGGAGATACAATCTTATCAAGTCCCAGCAGTGTGGCACTG
CCCCAAGTGAAAACAGAAAAAGATGATTTCATTGAACTTTGCACCCCCGGGGTAATTAAGCAAGAGAAAC
TGGGCCCAGTTTATTGTCAGGCAAGCTTTTCTGGGACAAATATAATTGGTAATAAAATGTCTGCCATTTC
TGTTCATGGTGTGAGTACCTCTGGAGGACAGATGTACCACTATGACATGAATACAGCATCCCTTTCTCAG
CAGCAGGATCAGAAGCCTGTTTTTAATGTCATTCCACCAATTCCTGTTGGTTCTGAAAACTGGAATAGGT
GCCAAGGCTCCGGAGAGGACAGCCTGACTTCCTTGGGGGCTCTGAACTTCCCAGGCCGGTCAGTGTTTTC
TAATGGGTACTCAAGCCCTGGAATGAGACCAGATGTAAGCTCTCCTCCATCCAGCTCGTCAGCAGCCACG
GGACCACCTCCCAAGCTCTGCCTGGTGTGCTCCGATGAAGCTTCAGGATGTCATTACGGGGTGCTGACAT
GTGGAAGCTGCAAAGTATTCTTTAAAAGAGCAGTGGAAGGACAGCACAATTACCTTTGTGCTGGAAGAAA
CGATTGCATCATTGATAAAATTCGAAGGAAAAACTGCCCAGCATGCCGCTATCGGAAATGTCTTCAGGCT
GGAATGAACCTTGAAGCTCGAAAAACAAAGAAAAAAATCAAAGGGATTCAGCAAGCCACTGCAGGAGTCT
CACAAGACACTTCGGAAAATCCTAACAAAACAATAGTTCCTGCAGCATTACCACAGCTCACCCCTACCTT
GGTGTCACTGCTGGAGGTGATTGAACCCGAGGTGTTGTATGCAGGATATGATAGCTCTGTTCCAGATTCA
GCATGGAGAATTATGACCACACTCAACATGTTAGGTGGGCGTCAAGTGATTGCAGCAGTGAAATGGGCAA
AGGCGATACCAGGCTTCAGAAACTTACACCTGGATGACCAAATGACCCTGCTACAGTACTCATGGATGTT
TCTCATGGCATTTGCCCTGGGTTGGAGATCATACAGACAATCAAGTGGAAACCTGCTCTGCTTTGCTCCT
GATCTGATTATTAATGAGCAGAGAATGTCTCTACCCTGCATGTATGACCAATGTAAACACATGCTGTTTG
TCTCCTCTGAATTACAAAGATTGCAGGTATCCTATGAAGAGTATCTCTGTATGAAAACCTTACTGCTTCT
CTCCTCAGTTCCTAAGGAAGGTCTGAAGAGCCAAGAGTTATTTGATGAGATTCGAATGACTTATATCAAA
GAGCTAGGAAAAGCCATCGTCAAAAGGGAAGGGAACTCCAGTCAGAACTGGCAACGGTTTTACCAACTGA
CAAAGCTTCTGGACTCCATGCATGAGGTGGTTGAGAATCTCCTTACCTACTGCTTCCAGACATTTTTGGA
TAAGACCATGAGTATTGAATTCCCAGAGATGTTAGCTGAAATCATCACTAATCAGATACCAAAATATTCA
AATGGAAATATCAAAAAGCTTCTGTTTCATCAAAAATGACTGCCTTACTAAGAAAGGTTGCCTTAAAGAA
AGTTGAATTTATAGCTTTTACTGTACAAACTTATCAATTTGTCTTGTAGATGTTTTGTTGTTCTTTTTGT
TTCTGTCTTGTTTTGTTTTAAACACGCACTACATGTGGTTTATAGAGGGCCAAGACTTGGCGACAGAAGC
AGTTGAGTCAACACTCTGAAGTGATAGCACAGCAGACAGTGAAGTGTATTGGTTGGTGTATCACAGAAAC
TAACAGTTACGTGGAGGCATGGCCACTGTCAGAGAGGGACCGCACCTAAACCACCAGTGCCCAAAGTCCA
TGTGATCAACTTTCTGCTCAGACTTTCAGTTGGCTGGGTAAAACTTTCTAGAGGATCCGTCGACCTAGAT
AAGTAATGATCCGGGATCTCCCATGTCTCTACTGGTGGTGGTGCTTCTTTGGAATTATTGGAAGGTAAGG
AATTGCCAGGTGTTGCTTTCTTATCCGAAAAGAAATAAATTGAATTGAATTGAAATCGATAGATCAATTT
TTTTCTTTTCTCTTTCCCCATCCTTTACGCTAAAATAATAGTTTATTTTATTTTTTGAATATTTTTTATT
TATATACGTATATATAGACTATTATTTATCTTTTAATGATTATTAAGATTTTTATTAAAAAAAAATTCGC
TCCTCTTTTAATGCCTTTATGCAGTTTTTTTTTCCCATTCGATATTTCTATGTTCGGGTTCAGCGTATTT
TAAGTTTAATAACTCGAAAATTCTGCGTTCGTTAAAGCTCCGGATCGATCCTCTACGCCGGACGCATCGT
GGCCGGCATCACCGGCGCCACAGGTGCGGTTGCTGGCGCCTATATCGCCGACATCACCGATGGGGAAGAT
CGGGCTCGCCACTTCGGGCTCATGAGCGCTTGTTTCGGCGTGGGTATGGTGGCAGGCCCCGTGGCCGGGG
GACTGTTGGGCGCCATCTCCTTGCATGCACCATTCCTTGCGGCGGCGGTGCTCAACGGCCTCAACCTACT
ACTGGGCTGCTTCCTAATGCAGGAGTCGCATAAGGGAGAGCGTCGAAATTCGGTCGAAAAAAGAAAAGGA
GAGGGCCAAGAGGGAGGGCATTGGTGACTATTGAGCACGTGAGTATACGTGATTAAGCACACAAAGGCAG
CTTGGAGTATGTCTGTTATTAATTTCACAGGTAGTTCTGGTCCATTGGTGAAAGTTTGCGGCTTGCAGAG
CACAGAGGCCGCAGAATGTGCTCTAGATTCCGATGCTGACTTGCTGGGTATTATATGTGTGCCCAATAGA
AAGAGAACAATTGACCCGGTTATTGCAAGGAAAATTTCAAGTCTTGTAAAAGCATATAAAAATAGTTCAG
GCACTCCGAAATACTTGGTTGGCGTGTTTCGTAATCAACCTAAGGAGGATGTTTTGGCTCTGGTCAATGA
TTACGGCATTGATATCGTCCAACTGCATGGAGATGAGTCGTGGCAAGAATACCAAGAGTTCCTCGGTTTG
CCAGTTATTAAAAGACTCGTATTTCCAAAAGACTGCAACATACTACTCAGTGCAGCTTCACAGAAACCTC
ATTCGTTTATTCCCTTGTTTGATTCAGAAGCAGGTGGGACAGGTGAACTTTTGGATTGGAACTCGATTTC
TGACTGGGTTGGAAGGCAAGAGAGCCCCGAAAGCTTACATTTTATGTTAGCTGGTGGACTGACGCCAGAA
AATGTTGGTGATGCGCTTAGATTAAATGGCGTTATTGGTGTTGATGTAAGCGGAGGTGTGGAGACAAATG
GTGTAAAAGACTCTAACAAAATAGCAAATTTCGTCAAAAATGCTAAGAAATAGGTTATTACTGAGTAGTA
TTTATTTAAGTATTGTTTGTGCACTTGCCTGCAGGCCTTTTGAAAAGCAAGCATAAAAGATCTGCATGCA
AGCTTGGCACTGGCCGTCGTTTTACAACGTCGTGACTGGGAAAACCCTGGCGTTACCCAACTTAATCGCC
TTGCAGCACATCCCCCTTTCGCCAGCTGGCGTAATAGCGAAGAGGCCCGCACCGATCGCCCTTCCCAACA
GTTGCGCAGCCTGAATGGCGAATGGCGCCTGATGCGGTATTTTCTCCTTACGCATCTGTGCGGTATTTCA
CACCGCATATGGTGCACTCTCAGTACAATCTGCTCTGATGCCGCATAGTTAAGCCAGCCCCGACACCCGC
CAACACCCGCTGACGCGCCCTGACGGGCTTGTCTGCTCCCGGCATCCGCTTACAGACAAGCTGTGACCGT
CTCCGGGAGCTGCATGTGTCAGAGGTTTTCACCGTCATCACCGAAACGCGCGAGACGAAAGGGCCTCGTG
ATACGCCTATTTTTATAGGTTAATGTCATGATAATAATGGTTTCTTAGACGTCAGGTGGCACTTTTCGGG
GAAATGTGCGCGGAACCCCTATTTGTTTATTTTTCTAAATACATTCAAATATGTATCCGCTCATGAGACA
ATAACCCTGATAAATGCTTCAATAATATTGAAAAAGGAAGAGTATGAGTATTCAACATTTCCGTGTCGCC
CTTATTCCCTTTTTTGCGGCATTTTGCCTTCCTGTTTTTGCTCACCCAGAAACGCTGGTGAAAGTAAAAG
ATGCTGAAGATCAGTTGGGTGCACGAGTGGGTTACATCGAACTGGATCTCAACAGCGGTAAGATCCTTGA
GAGTTTTCGCCCCGAAGAACGTTTTCCAATGATGAGCACTTTTAAAGTTCTGCTATGTGGCGCGGTATTA
TCCCGTATTGACGCCGGGCAAGAGCAACTCGGTCGCCGCATACACTATTCTCAGAATGACTTGGTTGAGT
ACTCACCAGTCACAGAAAAGCATCTTACGGATGGCATGACAGTAAGAGAATTATGCAGTGCTGCCATAAC
CATGAGTGATAACACTGCGGCCAACTTACTTCTGACAACGATCGGAGGACCGAAGGAGCTAACCGCTTTT
TTGCACAACATGGGGGATCATGTAACTCGCCTTGATCGTTGGGAACCGGAGCTGAATGAAGCCATACCAA
ACGACGAGCGTGACACCACGATGCCTGTAGCAATGGCAACAACGTTGCGCAAACTATTAACTGGCGAACT
ACTTACTCTAGCTTCCCGGCAACAATTAATAGACTGGATGGAGGCGGATAAAGTTGCAGGACCACTTCTG
CGCTCGGCCCTTCCGGCTGGCTGGTTTATTGCTGATAAATCTGGAGCCGGTGAGCGTGGGTCTCGCGGTA
TCATTGCAGCACTGGGGCCAGATGGTAAGCCCTCCCGTATCGTAGTTATCTACACGACGGGGAGTCAGGC
AACTATGGATGAACGAAATAGACAGATCGCTGAGATAGGTGCCTCACTGATTAAGCATTGGTAACTGTCA
GACCAAGTTTACTCATATATACTTTAGATTGATTTAAAACTTCATTTTTAATTTAAAAGGATCTAGGTGA
AGATCCTTTTTGATAATCTCATGACCAAAATCCCTTAACGTGAGTTTTCGTTCCACTGAGCGTCAGACCC
CGTAGAAAAGATCAAAGGATCTTCTTGAGATCCTTTTTTTCTGCGCGTAATCTGCTGCTTGCAAACAAAA
AAACCACCGCTACCAGCGGTGGTTTGTTTGCCGGATCAAGAGCTACCAACTCTTTTTCCGAAGGTAACTG
GCTTCAGCAGAGCGCAGATACCAAATACTGTTCTTCTAGTGTAGCCGTAGTTAGGCCACCACTTCAAGAA
CTCTGTAGCACCGCCTACATACCTCGCTCTGCTAATCCTGTTACCAGTGGCTGCTGCCAGTGGCGATAAG
TCGTGTCTTACCGGGTTGGACTCAAGACGATAGTTACCGGATAAGGCGCAGCGGTCGGGCTGAACGGGGG
GTTCGTGCACACAGCCCAGCTTGGAGCGAACGACCTACACCGAACTGAGATACCTACAGCGTGAGCTATG
AGAAAGCGCCACGCTTCCCGAAGGGAGAAAGGCGGACAGGTATCCGGTAAGCGGCAGGGTCGGAACAGGA
GAGCGCACGAGGGAGCTTCCAGGGGGAAACGCCTGGTATCTTTATAGTCCTGTCGGGTTTCGCCACCTCT
GACTTGAGCGTCGATTTTTGTGATGCTCGTCAGGGGGGCGGAGCCTATGGAAAAACGCCAGCAACGCGGC
CTTTTTACGGTTCCTGGCCTTTTGCTGGCCTTTTGCTCACATGTTCTTTCCTGCGTTATCCCCTGATTCT
GTGGATAACCGTATTACCGCCTTTGAGTGAGCTGATACCGCTCGCCGCAGCCGAACGACCGAGCGCAGCG
AGTCAGTGAGCGAGGAAGCGGAAGAGCGCCCAATACGCAAACCGCCTCTCCCCGCGCGTTGGCCGATTCA
TTAATGCAGCTGGCACGACAGGTTTCCCGACTGGAAAGCGGGCAGTGAGCGCAACGCAATTAATGTGAGT
TAGCTCACTCATTAGGCACCCCAGGCTTTACACTTTATGCTTCCGGCTCGTATGTTGTGTGGAATTGTGA
GCGGATAACAATTTCACACAGGAAACAGCTATGACATGATTACGAATTCTGAACCAGTCCTAAAACGAGT
AAATAGGACCGGCAATTCTTCAAGCAATAAACAGGAATACCAATTATTAAAAGATAACTTAGTCAGATCG
TACAATAAAGCTTTGAAGAAAAATGCGCCTTATTCAATCTTTGCTATAAAAAATGGCCCAAAATCTCACA
TTGGAAGACATTTGATGACCTCATTTCTTTCAATGAAGGGCCTAACGGAGTTGACTAATGTTGTGGGAAA
TTGGAGCGATAAGCGTGCTTCTGCCGTGGCCAGGACAACGTATACTCATCAGATAACAGCAATACCTGAT
CACTACTTCGCACTAGTTTCTCGGTACTATGCATATGATCCAATATCAAAGGAAATGATAGCATTGAAGG
ATGAGACTAATCCAATTGAGGAGTGGCAGCATATAGAACAGCTAAAGGGTAGTGCTGAAGGAAGCATACG
ATACCCCGCATGGAATGGGATAATATCACAGGAGGTACTAGACTACCTTTCATCCTACATAAATAGACGC
ATATAAGTACGCATTTAAGCATAAACACGCACTATGCCGTTCTTCTCATGTATATATATATACAGGCAAC
ACGCAGATATAGGTGCGACGTGAACAGTGAGCTGTATGTGCGCAGCTCGCGTTGCATTTTCGGAAGCGCT
CGTTTTCGGAAACGCTTTGAAGTTCCTATTCCGAAGTTCCTATTCTCTAGAAAGTATAGGAACTTCAGAG
CGCTTTTGAAAACCAAAAGCGCTCTGAAGACGCACTTTCAAAAAACCAAAAACGCACCGGACTGTAACGA
GCTACTAAAATATTGCGAATACCGCTTCCACAAACATTGCTCAAAAGTATCTCTTTGCTATATATCTCTG
TGCTATATCCCTATATAACCTACCCATCCACCTTTCGCTCCTTGAACTTGCATCTAAACTCGACCTCTAC
ATTTTTTATGTTTATCTCTAGTATTACTCTTTAGACAAAAAAATTGTAGTAAGAACTATTCATAGAGTGA
ATCGAAAACAATACGAAAATGTAAACATTTCCTATACGTAGTATATAGAGACAAAATAGAAGAAACCGTT
CATAATTTTCTGACCAATGAAGAATCATCAACGCTATCACTTTCTGTTCACAAAGTATGCGCAATCCACA
TCGGTATAGAATATAATCGGGGATGCCTTTATCTTGAAAAAATGCACCCGCAGCTTCGCTAGTAATCAGT
AAACGCGGGAAGTGGAGTCAGGCTTTTTTTATGGAAGAGAAAATAGACACCAAAGTAGCCTTCTTCTAAC
CTTAACGGACCTACAGTGCAAAAAGTTATCAAGAGACTGCATTATAGAGCGCACAAAGGAGAAAAAAAGT
AATCTAAGATGCTTTGTTAGAAAAATAGCGCTCTCGGGATGCATTTTTGTAGAACAAAAAAGAAGTATAG
ATTCTTTGTTGGTAAAATAGCGCTCTCGCGTTGCATTTCTGTTCTGTAAAAATGCAGCTCAGATTCTTTG
TTTGAAAAATTAGCGCTCTCGCGTTGCATTTTTGTTTTACAAAAATGAAGCACAGATTCTTCGTTGGTAA
AATAGCGCTTTCGCGTTGCATTTCTGTTCTGTAAAAATGCAGCTCAGATTCTTTGTTTGAAAAATTAGCG
CTCTCGCGTTGCATTTTTGTTCTACAAAATGAAGCACAGATGCTTCGTTAACAAAGATATGCTATTGAAG
TGCAAGATGGAAACGCAGAAAATGAACCGGGGATGCGACGTGCAAGATTACCTATGCAATAGATGCAATA
GTTTCTCCAGGAACCGAAATACATACATTGTCTTCCGTAAAGCGCTAGACTATATATTATTATACAGGTT
CAAATATACTATCTGTTTCAGGGAAAACTCCCAGGTTCGGATGTTCAAAATTCAATGATGGGTAACAAGT
ACGATCGTAAATCTGTAAAACAGTTTGTCGGATATTAGGCTGTATCTCCTCAAAGCGTATTCGAATATCA
TTGAGAAGCTGCAGCTATTCATGCAACTGCTAAATGGTCTACTGCTCAATTAAAGAAAACACAGGCAGAG
CAGGCTGCCCGGGCAAAAGCTGCAGCGTCACATCGGATAATAATGATGGCAGCCATTGTAGAAGTGCCTT
TTGCATTTCTAGTCTCTTTCTCGGTCTAGCTAGTTTTACTACATCGCGAAGATAGAATCTTAGATCACAC
TGCCTTTGCTGAGCTGGATCAATAGAGTAACAAAAGAGTGGTAAGGCCTCGTTAAAGGACAAGGACCTGA
GCGGAAGTGTATCGTACAGTAGACGGAGTATACTAGTATAGTCTATAGTCCGTGGAATTCTCATGTTTGA
CAGCTTATCATCGATAAGCTTGGCTGCAGGTCGAGTTTATCATTATCAATACTGCCATTTCAAAGAATAC
GTAAATAATTAATAGTAGTGATTTTCCTAACTTTATTTAGTCAAAAAATTAGCCTTTTAATTCTGCTGTA
ACCCGTACATGCCCAAAATAGGGGGCGGGTTACACAGAATATATAACATCGTAGGTGTCTGGGTGAACAG
TTTATTCCTGGCATCCACTAAATATAATGGAGCCCGCTTTTTAAGCTGGCATCCAGAAAAAAAAAGAATC
CCAGCACCAAAATATTGTTTTCTTCACCAACCATCAGTTCATAGGTCCATTCTCTTAGCGCAACTACAGA
GAACAGGGGCACAAACAGGCAAAAAACGGGCACAACCTCAATGGAGTGATGCAACCTGCCTGGAGTAAAT
GATGACACAAGGCAATTGACCCACGCATGTATCTATCTCATTTTCTTACACCTTCTATTACCTTCTGCTC
TCTCTGATTTGGAAAAAGCTGAAAAAAAAGGTTGAAACCAGTTCCCTGAAATTATTCCCCTACTTGACTA
ATAAGTATATAAAGACGGTAGGTATTGATTGTAATTCTGTAAATCTATTTCTTAAACTTCTTAAATTCTA
CTTTTATAGTTAGTCTTTTTTTTAGTTTTAAAACACCAAGAACTTAGTTTCGACGGATCCCCCCCGGGCT
CACATTAATATTTGCCAATGGACTCCAAAGAATCCTTAGCTCCCCCTGGTAGAGACGAA
